>Addgene plasmid #79674 | GST-SF3B2 R508K aa 401-550 fragment | addgene partial sequence | sequence record 151006 | pGEX5 5'-GGGCTGGCAAGCCACGTTTGGTG-3'
AGTTCTGTTCCAGGGGCCCCTGGGATCCCCGGAATTCCCGGGTAAGGAGAAAGAGAAGGAGCCAGAGAAA
CTTGACAAACTGGAGAACTCTGCAGCCCCCAAGAAGAAGGGATTTGAAGAGGAGCACAAGGACAGTGATG
ATGACAGCAGTGATGACGAGCAGGAAAAGAAGCCAGAAGCCCCCAAGCTGTCCAAGAAGAAGTTGCGCCG
AATGAACCGCTTCACTGTGGCTGAACTCAAGCAGCTGGTGGCTCGGCCCGATGTCGTGGAGATGCACGAT
GTGACAGCGCAGGACCCTAAGCTCTTGGTTCACCTCAAGGCCACTCGGAACTCTGTGCCTGTGCCACGCC
ACTGGTGTTTTAAGAAGAAATACCTGCAGGGCAAACGGGGCATTGAGAAGCCCCCCTTCGAGCTGCCAGA
CTTCATCAAACGCACAGGCATCCAGGAGATGCGAGAGGCCCTGCAGGAGAAGGAAGAACAGAAGACCATG
AAGTGAGCGGCCGCATCGTGACTGACTGACGATCTGCCTCGCGCGTTTCGGTGATGACGGTGAAAACCTC
TGACACATGCAGCTCCCGGAGACGGTCACAGCTTGTCTGTAAGCGGATGCCGGGAGCAGACAAGCCCGTC
AGGGCGCGTCAGCGGGTGTTGGCGGGTGTCGGGGCGCAGCCATGACCCAGTCACGTAGCGATAGCGGAGT
GTATAATTCTTGAAGACGAAAGGGCCTCGTGATACGCCTATTTTTATAGGTTAATGTCATGATAATAATG
GTTTCTTAGACGTCAGGTGGCACTTTTCGGGGAAATGTGCGCGGAACCCCTATTTGTTTATTTTTCTAAA
TACATTCAAATATGTATCCGCTCATGAGACAATAACC
