>Addgene plasmid #79674 | GST-SF3B2 R508K aa 401-550 fragment | addgene partial sequence | sequence record 151007 | pGEX3 5'-CCGGGAGCTGCATGTGTCAGAGG-3'
AGGCAGATCGTCAGTCAGTCACGATGCGGCCGCTCACTTCATGGTCTTCTGTTCTTCCTTCTCCTGCAGG
GCCTCTCGCATCTCCTGGATGCCTGTGCGTTTGATGAAGTCTGGCAGCTCGAAGGGGGGCTTCTCAATGC
CCCGTTTGCCCTGCAGGTATTTCTTCTTAAAACACCAGTGGCGTGGCACAGGCACAGAGTTCCGAGTGGC
CTTGAGGTGAACCAAGAGCTTAGGGTCCTGCGCTGTCACATCGTGCATCTCCACGACATCGGGCCGAGCC
ACCAGCTGCTTGAGTTCAGCCACAGTGAAGCGGTTCATTCGGCGCAACTTCTTCTTGGACAGCTTGGGGG
CTTCTGGCTTCTTTTCCTGCTCGTCATCACTGCTGTCATCATCACTGTCCTTGTGCTCCTCTTCAAATCC
CTTCTTCTTGGGGGCTGCAGAGTTCTCCAGTTTGTCAAGTTTCTCTGGCTCCTTCTCTTTCTCCTTACCC
GGGAATTCCGGGGATCCCAGGGGCCCCTGGAACAGAACTTCCAGATCCGATTTTGGAGGATGGTCGCCAC
CACCAAACGTGGCTTGCCAGCCCTGCAAAGGCCATGCTATATACTTGCTGGATTTCAAGTACTTATCAAT
TTGTGGGATAGCTTCAATACGTTTTTTAAAACAAACTAATTTTGGGAACGCATCCAGGCACATTGGGTCC
ATGTATAAAACAACATCAAGAGCGTCATACAACATGAAGTCAGGATGGGTTACATGATCACCATTTAAAT
ATGTTTTATGACATAAACGATCTTCGAACATTTTCAGCATTTCAGGTAGCTTGCTAAGAAA
