[The description below was written by a language model from this plasmid's Addgene catalogue record.]
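Description:
GST-SF3B2 R508K aa 401-550 fragment is a bacterial expression plasmid built on the pGEX-6p-1 backbone, with a recorded total size of about 5.4 kb. It carries an ampicillin resistance marker for selection in E. coli. The record lists the copy number as unknown and includes no feature table, so the origin of replication and other backbone elements are not itemised.

The insert is a roughly 450 bp fragment of human splicing factor 3b subunit 2 (SF3B2, also known as SAP145), cloned between BamHI and NotI sites that both remain intact. It sits in frame downstream of the backbone-encoded glutathione S-transferase, giving an N-terminal GST fusion. Expression is driven by the tac promoter, a hybrid trp/lac promoter normally induced with IPTG. The GST moiety allows affinity purification of the fusion protein on glutathione resin.

The fragment carries a substitution at arginine 508, which the record identifies as a methylation site. The associated publication concerns human protein arginine methyltransferase 9 (PRMT9) and its substrate SF3B2. This suggests the purified protein serves as a methylation-site mutant substrate, probably as a control alongside the wild-type fragment in methyltransferase assays, although the record does not spell this out.

The record is internally inconsistent in two places. The name and mutation field give R508K, while the purpose line says R508L. The name and purpose give residues 401-550, while the mutation field says 451-550. The stated insert size fits a 150-residue fragment, which favours 401-550. Both points should be confirmed by sequencing.
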