Addgene plasmid #79674: GST-SF3B2 R508K aa 401-550 fragment
Purpose: bacterial expression of GST-SF3B2 fragment (401-550) with R508L methylation site mutation
Depositing lab: Steven Clarke. Depositing organization: University of California, Los Angeles (UCLA). Publication: Unique Features of Human Protein Arginine Methyltransferase 9 (PRMT9) and its Substrate RNA Splicing Factor SF3B2. Hadjikyriacou A, Yang Y, Espejo A, Bedford MT, Clarke SG. J Biol Chem. 2015 May 15. pii: jbc.M115.659433. 10.1074/jbc.M115.659433 PubMed 25979344.
Backbone
  Vector backbone: pGEX-6p-1
  Backbone manufacturer: GE healthcare
  Backbone size w/o insert (bp): 4984
  Total vector size (bp): 5435
  Vector type: Bacterial Expression
Growth in bacteria
  Bacterial resistance: Ampicillin, 100 μg/mL
  Growth temperature: 37°C
  Growth strain: DH5alpha
  Copy number: Unknown
Gene/Insert
  Gene/Insert name: splicing factor 3b subunit 2 (alt names: SF3B2; SAP145)
  Species: H. sapiens (human)
  Insert size (bp): 451
  Mutation: aa 451-550 with R508K
  GenBank ID: NM_006842.2
  Entrez Gene: SF3B2 (a.k.a. CFM, Cus1, HFM, SAP145, SF3B145, SF3b1, SF3b150)
  Promoter: tac
  Tag / fusion protein: GST (N terminal on backbone)
  Cloning method: Restriction Enzyme; 5′ cloning site BamHI (not destroyed); 3′ cloning site NotI (not destroyed)
  Sequencing primers: 5′ pGEX5'; 3′ pGEX3'
Resource information
  A portion of this plasmid was derived from a plasmid made by: Mark Bedford, The University of Texas MD Anderson Cancer Center, Smithville, Texas
Terms and licenses: Academic/Nonprofit Terms; Industry Terms: Not Available to Industry
How to cite: GST-SF3B2 R508K aa 401-550 fragment was a gift from Steven Clarke (Addgene plasmid # 79674 ; http://n2t.net/addgene:79674 ; RRID:Addgene_79674)
